Addgene plasmid #128818: pFSW Doc2beta Halotag
Purpose: To make virus expressing Doc2beta Halotag
Depositing lab: Edwin Chapman. Depositing organization: University of Wisconsin, Madison. Publication: Excitatory and Inhibitory Neurons Utilize Different Ca(2+) Sensors and Sources to Regulate Spontaneous Release. Courtney NA, Briguglio JS, Bradberry MM, Greer C, Chapman ER. Neuron. 2018 Jun 6;98(5):977-991.e5. doi: 10.1016/j.neuron.2018.04.022. Epub 2018 May 10. PubMed 29754754.
Backbone
  Vector backbone: FUGW
  Backbone size w/o insert (bp): 10657
  Vector type: Lentiviral
Growth in bacteria
  Bacterial resistance: Ampicillin, 100 μg/mL
  Growth temperature: 37°C
  Growth strain: NEB Stable
  Copy number: Unknown
Gene/Insert
  Gene/Insert name: Doc2beta (alt name: Double C2 protein beta)
  Species: R. norvegicus (rat)
  Insert size (bp): 1236
  Entrez Gene: Doc2b
  Promoter: hSyn (human synapsin I promoter)
  Tag / fusion protein: HaloTag-IRES-EGFP (C terminal on insert)
  Cloning method: Ligation Independent Cloning
Terms and licenses: Academic/Nonprofit Terms; Industry Terms: Not Available to Industry
How to cite: pFSW Doc2beta Halotag was a gift from Edwin Chapman (Addgene plasmid # 128818 ; http://n2t.net/addgene:128818 ; RRID:Addgene_128818)
