[The description below was written by a language model from this plasmid's Addgene catalogue record and pLannotate feature annotations shown in this document.]
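Description:
pFSW Doc2beta Halotag is an HIV-1-based lentiviral transfer plasmid built on the FUGW backbone and intended for producing virus that expresses a HaloTag fusion of rat Doc2beta (double C2 protein beta, Doc2b) in neurons. It is propagated in E. coli through a high-copy ColE1/pUC-type origin with ampicillin selection from the AmpR (β-lactamase) gene. The backbone also carries an f1 origin and an SV40/EM7-driven BleoR cassette, which could confer Zeocin resistance but lies outside the packaged region. Upstream of the viral genome, a CMV enhancer/promoter is joined to a truncated 5' LTR to drive transcription of the genomic RNA in packaging cells. This is followed by the Ψ packaging signal, a partial gag fragment, the Rev response element for Rev-dependent nuclear export, and the cPPT/CTS. A second truncated LTR is annotated downstream of the cassette, followed by a bGH polyadenylation signal.

The payload is driven by the human synapsin I promoter, which confers neuron-specific expression. It directs a bicistronic transcript. The first cistron is the 1,236 bp Doc2b coding sequence, a calcium sensor implicated in SNARE-dependent fusion and spontaneous neurotransmitter release. It is fused at its C terminus, through a TEV protease cleavage site, to HaloTag, a modified dehalogenase that bonds covalently to chloroalkane ligands. An EMCV IRES then allows independent translation of EGFP, so transduced cells can be identified by fluorescence without attaching GFP to Doc2beta. A WPRE downstream enhances transcript expression. The stated purpose is simply to make virus expressing Doc2beta-HaloTag. The design suits ligand-based labelling of the protein in transduced neurons, although the record does not state specific applications.
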