Features (pLannotate 1.2.2; 34 found; start..end, strand, type, name):
    493..726     +  misc_feature   RRE: The Rev response element (RRE) of HIV-1 allows for Rev-dependent mRNA export from the nucleus to the cytoplasm.
   1103..1203    +  CDS            Rev (fragment): human immunodeficiency virus 1 (HIV-1) Rev protein; rev; enhances nuclear export of unspliced and incompletely spliced viral mRNAs
   1253..1370    +  misc_feature   cPPT/CTS: central polypurine tract and central termination sequence of HIV-1
   1415..1861    +  promoter       hSyn promoter: human synapsin I promoter; confers neuron-specific expression (Kügler et al., 2003)
   1878..3113    +  CDS            Doc2b: DOC2B_RAT - Experimental evidence at protein level: Swiss-Prot protein existence level 1. Calcium sensor which positively regulates SNARE-dependent fusion of vesicles with membranes. Binds phospholipids in a calcium- dependent manner and may act at the priming stage of fusion by modifying membrane curvature to stimulate fusion. Involved in calcium- triggered exocytosis in chromaffin cells and calcium-dependent spontaneous release of neurotransmitter in absence of action potentials in neuronal cells. Involved both in glucose-stimulated insulin secretion in pancreatic cells and insulin-dependent
   3156..3176    +  CDS            TEV site: tobacco etch virus (TEV) protease recognition and cleavage site
   3192..4073    +  CDS            HaloTag®: modified bacterial dehalogenase that forms covalent bonds with chloroalkane derivatives
   4082..4658    +  misc_feature   IRES2: internal ribosome entry site (IRES) of the encephalomyocarditis virus (EMCV)
   4655..5374    +  CDS            EGFP: the original enhanced GFP (Yang et al., 1996) mammalian codon-optimized
   5375..5398    +  misc_feature   MCS (fragment): pBluescript multiple cloning site
   5398..5986    +  misc_feature   WPRE: woodchuck hepatitis virus posttranscriptional regulatory element
   5923..6504    +  CDS            nef (fragment): NEF_HV1H2 - Experimental evidence at protein level: Swiss-Prot protein existence level 1. Extracellular Nef protein targets CD4(+) T-lymphocytes for apoptosis by interacting with CXCR4 surface receptors. From Human immunodeficiency virus type 1 group M subtype B (isolate HXB2) (HIV-1).
   6511..6691    +  LTR            5' LTR (truncated): truncated 5' long terminal repeat (LTR) from HIV-1
   6723..6947    +  polyA_signal   bGH poly(A) signal: bovine growth hormone polyadenylation signal
   6951..6972    +  promoter       SV40 promoter (fragment): SV40 enhancer and early promoter
   6993..7421    +  rep_origin     f1 ori (sequence partly withheld): f1 bacteriophage origin of replication; arrow indicates direction of (+) strand synthesis
   7435..7764    +  promoter       SV40 promoter: SV40 enhancer and early promoter
   7812..7859    +  promoter       EM7 promoter: synthetic bacterial promoter&nbsp
   7878..8252    +  CDS            BleoR: antibiotic-binding protein; Sh ble from Streptoalloteichus hindustanus; confers resistance to bleomycin, phleomycin, and Zeocin™
   8262..8387    +  CDS            ble (fragment): BLE_KLEPN - Experimental evidence at protein level: Swiss-Prot protein existence level 1. Binding protein with a strong affinity to the bleomycin family of antibiotics. Binds to CL990; an antimitotic-antibiotic compound. From Klebsiella pneumoniae.
   8382..8503    +  polyA_signal   SV40 poly(A) signal: SV40 polyadenylation signal
   8574..8596    -  protein_bind   lac operator (fragment): The lac repressor binds to the lac operator to inhibit transcription in E. coli. This inhibition can be relieved by adding lactose or isopropyl-β-D-thiogalactopyranoside (IPTG). lac repressor encoded by lacI
   8600..8630    -  promoter       lac promoter: promoter for the E. coli lac operon
   8645..8666    -  protein_bind   CAP binding site: CAP binding activates transcription in the presence of cAMP. E. coli catabolite activator protein
   8679..8771    -  CDS            lacI (fragment): lac repressor; lacI; The lac repressor binds to the lac operator to inhibit transcription in E. coli. This inhibition can be relieved by adding lactose or isopropyl-β-D-thiogalactopyranoside (IPTG).
   8954..9542    -  rep_origin     ori: high-copy-number ColE1/pMB1/pBR322/pUC origin of replication
   9713..10573   -  CDS            AmpR: β-lactamase; bla; confers resistance to ampicillin, carbenicillin, and related antibiotics
  10574..10678   -  promoter       AmpR promoter: bla
  10737..10789   -  misc_feature   bom (fragment): basis of mobility region from pBR322
  10944..11323   +  enhancer       CMV enhancer: human cytomegalovirus immediate early enhancer
  11324..11523   +  promoter       CMV promoter: human cytomegalovirus (CMV) immediate early promoter
  11541..11721   +  LTR            5' LTR (truncated): truncated 5' long terminal repeat (LTR) from HIV-1
  11768..11893   +  misc_feature   HIV-1 Ψ: packaging signal of human immunodeficiency virus type 1
  11877..347     +  CDS            HIV-1 gag (fragment) (across the origin): gag protein from human immunodeficiency virus 1; gag
>Addgene plasmid #128818 | pFSW Doc2beta Halotag | addgene full sequence | sequence record 254645 | Addgene NGS Result
AGTATTAAGCGGGGGAGAATTAGATCGCGATGGGAAAAAATTCGGTTAAGGCCAGGGGGAAAGAAAAAAT
ATAAATTAAAACATATAGTATGGGCAAGCAGGGAGCTAGAACGATTCGCAGTTAATCCTGGCCTGTTAGA
AACATCAGAAGGCTGTAGACAAATACTGGGACAGCTACAACCATCCCTTCAGACAGGATCAGAAGAACTT
AGATCATTATATAATACAGTAGCAACCCTCTATTGTGTGCATCAAAGGATAGAGATAAAAGACACCAAGG
AAGCTTTAGACAAGATAGAGGAAGAGCAAAACAAAAGTAAGACCACCGCACAGCAAGCGGCCGCTGATCT
TCAGACCTGGAGGAGGAGATATGAGGGACAATTGGAGAAGTGAATTATATAAATATAAAGTAGTAAAAAT
TGAACCATTAGGAGTAGCACCCACCAAGGCAAAGAGAAGAGTGGTGCAGAGAGAAAAAAGAGCAGTGGGA
ATAGGAGCTTTGTTCCTTGGGTTCTTGGGAGCAGCAGGAAGCACTATGGGCGCAGCGTCAATGACGCTGA
CGGTACAGGCCAGACAATTATTGTCTGGTATAGTGCAGCAGCAGAACAATTTGCTGAGGGCTATTGAGGC
GCAACAGCATCTGTTGCAACTCACAGTCTGGGGCATCAAGCAGCTCCAGGCAAGAATCCTGGCTGTGGAA
AGATACCTAAAGGATCAACAGCTCCTGGGGATTTGGGGTTGCTCTGGAAAACTCATTTGCACCACTGCTG
TGCCTTGGAATGCTAGTTGGAGTAATAAATCTCTGGAACAGATTTGGAATCACACGACCTGGATGGAGTG
GGACAGAGAAATTAACAATTACACAAGCTTAATACACTCCTTAATTGAAGAATCGCAAAACCAGCAAGAA
AAGAATGAACAAGAATTATTGGAATTAGATAAATGGGCAAGTTTGTGGAATTGGTTTAACATAACAAATT
GGCTGTGGTATATAAAATTATTCATAATGATAGTAGGAGGCTTGGTAGGTTTAAGAATAGTTTTTGCTGT
ACTTTCTATAGTGAATAGAGTTAGGCAGGGATATTCACCATTATCGTTTCAGACCCACCTCCCAACCCCG
AGGGGACCCGACAGGCCCGAAGGAATAGAAGAAGAAGGTGGAGAGAGAGACAGAGACAGATCCATTCGAT
TAGTGAACGGATCGGCACTGCGTGCGCCAATTCTGCAGACAAATGGCAGTATTCATCCACAATTTTAAAA
GAAAAGGGGGGATTGGGGGGTACAGTGCAGGGGAAAGAATAGTAGACATAATAGCAACAGACATACAAAC
TAAAGAATTACAAAAACAAATTACAAAAATTCAAAATTTTCGGGTTTATTACAGGGACAGCAGAGATCCA
GTTTGGTTAATTAAAGTGCAAGTGGTTTTAGGACCAGGATGAGGCGGGGTGGGGGTGCCTACCTGACGAC
CGACCCCGACCCACTGGACAAGCACCCAACCCCCATTCCCCAAATTGCGCATCCCCTATCAGAGAGGGGG
AGGGGAAACAGGATGCGGCGAGGCGCGTGCGCACTGCCAGCTTCAGCACCGCGGACAGTGCCTTCGCCCC
CGCCTGGCGGCGCGCGCCACCGCCGCCTCAGCACTGAAGGCGCGCTGACGTCACTCGCCGGTCCCCCGTA
AACTCCCCTTCCCGGCCACCTTGGTCGCGTCCGCGCCGCCGCCGGCCCAGCCGGACCGCACCACGCGAGG
CGCGAGATAGGGGGGCACGGGCGCGACCATCTGCGCTGCGGCGCCGGCGACTCAGCGCTGCCTCAGTCTG
CGGTGGGCAGCGGAGGAGTCGTGTCGTGCCTGAGAGCGCAGGTACGGCTAGGCCACCATGACCCTCCGAA
GACGTGGAGAGAAGGCTACAATCAGCATCCAAGAGCATATGGCAATCGACGTGTGTCCTGGACCTATCCG
ACCTATCAAGCAGATCTCCGATTACTTCCCACGATTCCCTCGTGGACTCCCACCAACAGCTGCACCACGT
GCTTCAGCACCTCCAGACGCTCCTGCACGATCGCCAGCAGCTACCGCAGGTCCTCGTAGCCCCTCCGACG
GAGCACGCGACGACGACGAAGATGTGGACCAGCTCTTCGGAGCCTACGGTGCCAGCCCAGGCCCCAGCCC
CGGACCCAGCCCCGTGAGGCCGCCGGCCAAGCCCCCCGAGGACGAACCGGACGCCGACGGCTACGAGTCA
GACGACTGCACCGCCCTGGGTACACTGGACTTCAGTCTGCTCTATGACCAGGAGAACAACGCACTGCACT
GCACCATCAGCAAAGCCAAGGGCCTGAAGCCGATGGATCACAATGGACTGGCTGATCCCTACGTCAAACT
ACACTTGCTGCCTGGAGCCAGCAAGGCAAATAAGCTCAGAACAAAAACCCTACGGAACACTCTGAACCCC
TCCTGGAACGAGACCCTCACCTATTACGGGATCACGGATGAGGACATGATCCGAAAGACCCTGAGGATCT
CCGTGTGTGACGAGGACAAATTCCGCCACAACGAGTTCATCGGAGAGACTCGAGTGCCCCTGAAGAAGCT
GAAACCCAACCACACCAAGACATTCAGCATCTGCCTGGAGAAGCAGCTGCCGGTGGACAAGGCAGAGGAC
AAGTCCCTGGAGGAGCGTGGCCGCATCCTCATCTCTCTCAAGTACAGCTCACAGAAGCAGGGCCTGCTGG
TGGGCATCGTTCGCTGCGCACACCTGGCGGCCATGGATGCTAACGGCTACTCAGACCCCTACGTGAAAAC
ATATCTGAAACCAGATGTAGACAAGAAATCCAAGCATAAGACCGCAGTCAAGAAGAAAACACTAAACCCT
GAATTCAATGAGGAGTTCTGTTACGAGATCAAGCATGGAGACCTAGCCAAAAAGACCCTGGAGGTCACTG
TCTGGGACTATGATATTGGAAAATCCAATGATTTCATCGGTGGGGTGGTTCTGGGCATCAATGCCAAGGG
TGAGCGCCTGAAGCACTGGTTTGACTGTCTGAAGAACAAGGACAAGAGGATTGAGCGTTGGCACACGCTC
ACCAATGAGATCCCAGGGGCTGTACTCAGCGACGGATCCGGAAGTTCGGGGTCCAGCGGTTCTTCAGGCA
GTTCCGAGGATCTGTACTTTCAGAGCGATAACGATGGATCCGAAATCGGTACTGGCTTTCCATTCGACCC
CCATTATGTGGAAGTCCTGGGCGAGCGCATGCACTACGTCGATGTTGGTCCGCGCGATGGCACCCCTGTG
CTGTTCCTGCACGGTAACCCGACCTCCTCCTACGTGTGGCGCAACATCATCCCGCATGTTGCACCGACCC
ATCGCTGCATTGCTCCAGACCTGATCGGTATGGGCAAATCCGACAAACCAGACCTGGGTTATTTCTTCGA
CGACCACGTCCGCTTCATGGATGCCTTCATCGAAGCCCTGGGTCTGGAAGAGGTCGTCCTGGTCATTCAC
GACTGGGGCTCCGCTCTGGGTTTCCACTGGGCCAAGCGCAATCCAGAGCGCGTCAAAGGTATTGCATTTA
TGGAGTTCATCCGCCCTATCCCGACCTGGGACGAATGGCCAGAATTTGCCCGCGAGACCTTCCAGGCCTT
CCGCACCACCGACGTCGGCCGCAAGCTGATCATCGATCAGAACGTTTTTATCGAGGGTACGCTGCCGATG
GGTGTCGTCCGCCCGCTGACTGAAGTCGAGATGGACCATTACCGCGAGCCGTTCCTGAATCCTGTTGACC
GCGAGCCACTGTGGCGCTTCCCAAACGAGCTGCCAATCGCCGGTGAGCCAGCGAACATCGTCGCGCTGGT
CGAAGAATACATGGACTGGCTGCACCAGTCCCCTGTCCCGAAGCTGCTGTTCTGGGGCACCCCAGGCGTT
CTGATCCCACCGGCCGAAGCCGCTCGCCTGGCCAAAAGCCTGCCTAACTGCAAGGCTGTGGACATCGGCC
CGGGTCTGAATCTGCTGCAAGAAGACAACCCGGACCTGATCGGCAGCGAGATCGCGCGCTGGCTGTCTAC
TCTGGAGATTTCCTGAAATTCCCCCTCTCCCTCCCCCCCCTAACGTTACTGGCCGAAGCCGCTTGGAATA
AGGCCGGTGTGCGTTTGTCTATATGTTATTTTCCACCATATTGCCGTCTTTTGGCAATGTGAGGGCCCGG
AAACCTGGCCCTGTCTTCTTGACGAGCATTCCTAGGGGTCTTTCCCCTCTCGCCAAAGGAATGCAAGGTC
TGTTGAATGTCGTGAAGGAAGCAGTTCCTCTGGAAGCTTCTTGAAGACAAACAACGTCTGTAGCGACCCT
TTGCAGGCAGCGGAACCCCCCACCTGGCGACAGGTGCCTCTGCGGCCAAAAGCCACGTGTATAAGATACA
CCTGCAAAGGCGGCACAACCCCAGTGCCACGTTGTGAGTTGGATAGTTGTGGAAAGAGTCAAATGGCTCT
CCTCAAGCGTATTCAACAAGGGGCTGAAGGATGCCCAGAAGGTACCCCATTGTATGGGATCTGATCTGGG
GCCTCGGTACACATGCTTTACATGTGTTTAGTCGAGGTTAAAAAAACGTCTAGGCCCCCCGAACCACGGG
GACGTGGTTTTCCTTTGAAAAACACGATGATAATATGGTGAGCAAGGGCGAGGAGCTGTTCACCGGGGTG
GTGCCCATCCTGGTCGAGCTGGACGGCGACGTAAACGGCCACAAGTTCAGCGTGTCCGGCGAGGGCGAGG
GCGATGCCACCTACGGCAAGCTGACCCTGAAGTTCATCTGCACCACCGGCAAGCTGCCCGTGCCCTGGCC
CACCCTCGTGACCACCCTGACCTACGGCGTGCAGTGCTTCAGCCGCTACCCCGACCACATGAAGCAGCAC
GACTTCTTCAAGTCCGCCATGCCCGAAGGCTACGTCCAGGAGCGCACCATCTTCTTCAAGGACGACGGCA
ACTACAAGACCCGCGCCGAGGTGAAGTTCGAGGGCGACACCCTGGTGAACCGCATCGAGCTGAAGGGCAT
CGACTTCAAGGAGGACGGCAACATCCTGGGGCACAAGCTGGAGTACAACTACAACAGCCACAACGTCTAT
ATCATGGCCGACAAGCAGAAGAACGGCATCAAGGTGAACTTCAAGATCCGCCACAACATCGAGGACGGCA
GCGTGCAGCTCGCCGACCACTACCAGCAGAACACCCCCATCGGCGACGGCCCCGTGCTGCTGCCCGACAA
CCACTACCTGAGCACCCAGTCCGCCCTGAGCAAAGACCCCAACGAGAAGCGCGATCACATGGTCCTGCTG
GAGTTCGTGACCGCCGCCGGGATCACTCTCGGCATGGACGAGCTGTACAAGTAAAATTCGATATCAAGCT
TATCGATAATCAACCTCTGGATTACAAAATTTGTGAAAGATTGACTGGTATTCTTAACTATGTTGCTCCT
TTTACGCTATGTGGATACGCTGCTTTAATGCCTTTGTATCATGCTATTGCTTCCCGTATGGCTTTCATTT
TCTCCTCCTTGTATAAATCCTGGTTGCTGTCTCTTTATGAGGAGTTGTGGCCCGTTGTCAGGCAACGTGG
CGTGGTGTGCACTGTGTTTGCTGACGCAACCCCCACTGGTTGGGGCATTGCCACCACCTGTCAGCTCCTT
TCCGGGACTTTCGCTTTCCCCCTCCCTATTGCCACGGCGGAACTCATCGCCGCCTGCCTTGCCCGCTGCT
GGACAGGGGCTCGGCTGTTGGGCACTGACAATTCCGTGGTGTTGTCGGGGAAATCATCGTCCTTTCCTTG
GCTGCTCGCCTGTGTTGCCACCTGGATTCTGCGCGGGACGTCCTTCTGCTACGTCCCTTCGGCCCTCAAT
CCAGCGGACCTTCCTTCCCGCGGCCTGCTGCCGGCTCTGCGGCCTCTTCCGCGTCTTCGCCTTCGCCCTC
AGACGAGTCGGATCTCCCTTTGGGCCGCCTCCCCGCATCGATACCGTCGACCTCGAGACCTAGAAAAACA
TGGAGCAATCACAAGTAGCAATACAGCAGCTACCAATGCTGATTGTGCCTGGCTAGAAGCACAAGAGGAG
GAGGAGGTGGGTTTTCCAGTCACACCTCAGGTACCTTTAAGACCAATGACTTACAAGGCAGCTGTAGATC
TTAGCCACTTTTTAAAAGAAAAGGGGGGACTGGAAGGGCTAATTCACTCCCAACGAAGACAAGATATCCT
TGATCTGTGGATCTACCACACACAAGGCTACTTCCCTGATTGGCAGAACTACACACCAGGGCCAGGGATC
AGATATCCACTGACCTTTGGATGGTGCTACAAGCTAGTACCAGTTGAGCAAGAGAAGGTAGAAGAAGCCA
ATGAAGGAGAGAACACCCGCTTGTTACACCCTGTGAGCCTGCATGGGATGGATGACCCGGAGAGAGAAGT
ATTAGAGTGGAGGTTTGACAGCCGCCTAGCATTTCATCACATGGCCCGAGAGCTGCATCCGGACTGTACT
GGGTCTCTCTGGTTAGACCAGATCTGAGCCTGGGAGCTCTCTGGCTAACTAGGGAACCCACTGCTTAAGC
CTCAATAAAGCTTGCCTTGAGTGCTTCAAGTAGTGTGTGCCCGTCTGTTGTGTGACTCTGGTAACTAGAG
ATCCCTCAGACCCTTTTAGTCAGTGTGGAAAATCTCTAGCAGGGCCCGTTTAAACCCGCTGATCAGCCTC
GACTGTGCCTTCTAGTTGCCAGCCATCTGTTGTTTGCCCCTCCCCCGTGCCTTCCTTGACCCTGGAAGGT
GCCACTCCCACTGTCCTTTCCTAATAAAATGAGGAAATTGCATCGCATTGTCTGAGTAGGTGTCATTCTA
TTCTGGGGGGTGGGGTGGGGCAGGACAGCAAGGGGGAGGATTGGGAAGACAATAGCAGGCATGCTGGGGA
TGCGGTGGGCTCTATGGCTTCTGAGGCGGAAAGAACCAGCTGGGGCTCTAGGGGGTATCCCC
[124 nt withheld, positions 6993-7116]
C
[91 nt withheld, positions 7118-7208]
A
[49 nt withheld, positions 7210-7258]
CCTTTGACGTTGGAGTCCACGTTCTTT
[37 nt withheld, positions 7286-7322]
ACCCTATCTCGGTCTATTCTTTTGATTTATAAGGGATTTTGCCGATTTCGGCCTATTGGTTAAAAAATGA
GCTGATTTAACAAAAATTTAACGCGAATTAATTCTGTGGAATGTGTGTCAGTTAGGGTGTGGAAAGTCCC
CAGGCTCCCCAGCAGGCAGAAGTATGCAAAGCATGCATCTCAATTAGTCAGCAACCAGGTGTGGAAAGTC
CCCAGGCTCCCCAGCAGGCAGAAGTATGCAAAGCATGCATCTCAATTAGTCAGCAACCATAGTCCCGCCC
CTAACTCCGCCCATCCCGCCCCTAACTCCGCCCAGTTCCGCCCATTCTCCGCCCCATGGCTGACTAATTT
TTTTTATTTATGCAGAGGCCGAGGCCGCCTCTGCCTCTGAGCTATTCCAGAAGTAGTGAGGAGGCTTTTT
TGGAGGCCTAGGCTTTTGCAAAAAGCTCCCGGGAGCTTGTATATCCATTTTCGGATCTGATCAGCACGTG
TTGACAATTAATCATCGGCATAGTATATCGGCATAGTATAATACGACAAGGTGAGGAACTAAACCATGGC
CAAGTTGACCAGTGCCGTTCCGGTGCTCACCGCGCGCGACGTCGCCGGAGCGGTCGAGTTCTGGACCGAC
CGGCTCGGGTTCTCCCGGGACTTCGTGGAGGACGACTTCGCCGGTGTGGTCCGGGACGACGTGACCCTGT
TCATCAGCGCGGTCCAGGACCAGGTGGTGCCGGACAACACCCTGGCCTGGGTGTGGGTGCGCGGCCTGGA
CGAGCTGTACGCCGAGTGGTCGGAGGTCGTGTCCACGAACTTCCGGGACGCCTCCGGGCCGGCCATGACC
GAGATCGGCGAGCAGCCGTGGGGGCGGGAGTTCGCCCTGCGCGACCCGGCCGGCAACTGCGTGCACTTCG
TGGCCGAGGAGCAGGACTGACACGTGCTACGAGATTTCGATTCCACCGCCGCCTTCTATGAAAGGTTGGG
CTTCGGAATCGTTTTCCGGGACGCCGGCTGGATGATCCTCCAGCGCGGGGATCTCATGCTGGAGTTCTTC
GCCCACCCCAACTTGTTTATTGCAGCTTATAATGGTTACAAATAAAGCAATAGCATCACAAATTTCACAA
ATAAAGCATTTTTTTCACTGCATTCTAGTTGTGGTTTGTCCAAACTCATCAATGTATCTTATCATGTCTG
TATACCGTCGACCTCTAGCTAGAGCTTGGCGTAATCATGGTCATAGCTGTTTCCTGTGTGAAATTGTTAT
CCGCTCACAATTCCACACAACATACGAGCCGGAAGCATAAAGTGTAAAGCCTGGGGTGCCTAATGAGTGA
GCTAACTCACATTAATTGCGTTGCGCTCACTGCCCGCTTTCCAGTCGGGAAACCTGTCGTGCCAGCTGCA
TTAATGAATCGGCCAACGCGCGGGGAGAGGCGGTTTGCGTATTGGGCGCTCTTCCGCTTCCTCGCTCACT
GACTCGCTGCGCTCGGTCGTTCGGCTGCGGCGAGCGGTATCAGCTCACTCAAAGGCGGTAATACGGTTAT
CCACAGAATCAGGGGATAACGCAGGAAAGAACATGTGAGCAAAAGGCCAGCAAAAGGCCAGGAACCGTAA
AAAGGCCGCGTTGCTGGCGTTTTTCCATAGGCTCCGCCCCCCTGACGAGCATCACAAAAATCGACGCTCA
AGTCAGAGGTGGCGAAACCCGACAGGACTATAAAGATACCAGGCGTTTCCCCCTGGAAGCTCCCTCGTGC
GCTCTCCTGTTCCGACCCTGCCGCTTACCGGATACCTGTCCGCCTTTCTCCCTTCGGGAAGCGTGGCGCT
TTCTCATAGCTCACGCTGTAGGTATCTCAGTTCGGTGTAGGTCGTTCGCTCCAAGCTGGGCTGTGTGCAC
GAACCCCCCGTTCAGCCCGACCGCTGCGCCTTATCCGGTAACTATCGTCTTGAGTCCAACCCGGTAAGAC
ACGACTTATCGCCACTGGCAGCAGCCACTGGTAACAGGATTAGCAGAGCGAGGTATGTAGGCGGTGCTAC
AGAGTTCTTGAAGTGGTGGCCTAACTACGGCTACACTAGAAGAACAGTATTTGGTATCTGCGCTCTGCTG
AAGCCAGTTACCTTCGGAAAAAGAGTTGGTAGCTCTTGATCCGGCAAACAAACCACCGCTGGTAGCGGTG
GTTTTTTTGTTTGCAAGCAGCAGATTACGCGCAGAAAAAAAGGATCTCAAGAAGATCCTTTGATCTTTTC
TACGGGGTCTGACGCTCAGTGGAACGAAAACTCACGTTAAGGGATTTTGGTCATGAGATTATCAAAAAGG
ATCTTCACCTAGATCCTTTTAAATTAAAAATGAAGTTTTAAATCAATCTAAAGTATATATGAGTAAACTT
GGTCTGACAGTTACCAATGCTTAATCAGTGAGGCACCTATCTCAGCGATCTGTCTATTTCGTTCATCCAT
AGTTGCCTGACTCCCCGTCGTGTAGATAACTACGATACGGGAGGGCTTACCATCTGGCCCCAGTGCTGCA
ATGATACCGCGAGACCCACGCTCACCGGCTCCAGATTTATCAGCAATAAACCAGCCAGCCGGAAGGGCCG
AGCGCAGAAGTGGTCCTGCAACTTTATCCGCCTCCATCCAGTCTATTAATTGTTGCCGGGAAGCTAGAGT
AAGTAGTTCGCCAGTTAATAGTTTGCGCAACGTTGTTGCCATTGCTACAGGCATCGTGGTGTCACGCTCG
TCGTTTGGTATGGCTTCATTCAGCTCCGGTTCCCAACGATCAAGGCGAGTTACATGATCCCCCATGTTGT
GCAAAAAAGCGGTTAGCTCCTTCGGTCCTCCGATCGTTGTCAGAAGTAAGTTGGCCGCAGTGTTATCACT
CATGGTTATGGCAGCACTGCATAATTCTCTTACTGTCATGCCATCCGTAAGATGCTTTTCTGTGACTGGT
GAGTACTCAACCAAGTCATTCTGAGAATAGTGTATGCGGCGACCGAGTTGCTCTTGCCCGGCGTCAATAC
GGGATAATACCGCGCCACATAGCAGAACTTTAAAAGTGCTCATCATTGGAAAACGTTCTTCGGGGCGAAA
ACTCTCAAGGATCTTACCGCTGTTGAGATCCAGTTCGATGTAACCCACTCGTGCACCCAACTGATCTTCA
GCATCTTTTACTTTCACCAGCGTTTCTGGGTGAGCAAAAACAGGAAGGCAAAATGCCGCAAAAAAGGGAA
TAAGGGCGACACGGAAATGTTGAATACTCATACTCTTCCTTTTTCAATATTATTGAAGCATTTATCAGGG
TTATTGTCTCATGAGCGGATACATATTTGAATGTATTTAGAAAAATAAACAAATAGGGGTTCCGCGCACA
TTTCCCCGAAAAGTGCCACCTGACGTCGACGGATCGGGAGATCTCCCGATCCCCTATGGTGCACTCTCAG
TACAATCTGCTCTGATGCCGCATAGTTAAGCCAGTATCTGCTCCCTGCTTGTGTGTTGGAGGTCGCTGAG
TAGTGCGCGAGCAAAATTTAAGCTACAACAAGGCAAGGCTTGACCGACAATTGCATGAAGAATCTGCTTA
GGGTTAGGCGTTTTGCGCTGCTTCGCGATGTACGGGCCAGATATACGCGTTGACATTGATTATTGACTAG
TTATTAATAGTAATCAATTACGGGGTCATTAGTTCATAGCCCATATATGGAGTTCCGCGTTACATAACTT
ACGGTAAATGGCCCGCCTGGCTGACCGCCCAACGACCCCCGCCCATTGACGTCAATAATGACGTATGTTC
CCATAGTAACGCCAATAGGGACTTTCCATTGACGTCAATGGGTGGAGTATTTACGGTAAACTGCCCACTT
GGCAGTACATCAAGTGTATCATATGCCAAGTACGCCCCCTATTGACGTCAATGACGGTAAATGGCCCGCC
TGGCATTATGCCCAGTACATGACCTTATGGGACTTTCCTACTTGGCAGTACATCTACGTATTAGTCATCG
CTATTACCATGGTGATGCGGTTTTGGCAGTACATCAATGGGCGTGGATAGCGGTTTGACTCACGGGGATT
TCCAAGTCTCCACCCCATTGACGTCAATGGGAGTTTGTTTTGGCACCAAAATCAACGGGACTTTCCAAAA
TGTCGTAACAACTCCGCCCCATTGACGCAAATGGGCGGTAGGCGTGTACGGTGGGAGGTCTATATAAGCA
GCGCGTTTTGCCTGTACTGGGTCTCTCTGGTTAGACCAGATCTGAGCCTGGGAGCTCTCTGGCTAACTAG
GGAACCCACTGCTTAAGCCTCAATAAAGCTTGCCTTGAGTGCTTCAAGTAGTGTGTGCCCGTCTGTTGTG
TGACTCTGGTAACTAGAGATCCCTCAGACCCTTTTAGTCAGTGTGGAAAATCTCTAGCAGTGGCGCCCGA
ACAGGGACTTGAAAGCGAAAGGGAAACCAGAGGAGCTCTCTCGACGCAGGACTCGGCTTGCTGAAGCGCG
CACGGCAAGAGGCGAGGGGCGGCGACTGGTGAGTACGCCAAAAATTTTGACTAGCGGAGGCTAGAAGGAG
AGAGATGGGTGCGAGAGCGTC
